Addgene plasmid #196138: Rosa26_gRNA
Purpose: gRNA targeting the Rosa26 locus in a thid generation Cas9 backbone with TagBFP2
Depositing lab: Jason Sheltzer. Depositing organization: Cold Spring Harbor Laboratory. Publication: Oncogene-like addiction to aneuploidy in human cancers. Girish V, Lakhani AA, Thompson SL, Scaduto CM, Brown LM, Hagenson RA, Sausville EL, Mendelson BE, Kandikuppa PK, Lukow DA, Yuan ML, Stevens EC, Lee SN, Schukken KM, Akalu SM, Vasudevan A, Zou C, Salovska B, Li W, Smith JC, Taylor AM, Martienssen RA, Liu Y, Sun R, Sheltzer JM. Science. 2023 Jul 6:eadg4521. doi: 10.1126/science.adg4521. PubMed 37410869.
Backbone
  Vector backbone: Lenti-Cas9-gRNA-TagBFP2
  Vector type: Mammalian Expression, Lentiviral, CRISPR
  Selectable markers: TagBFP2
Growth in bacteria
  Bacterial resistance: Ampicillin, 100 μg/mL
  Growth temperature: 37°C
  Growth strain: NEB Stable
  Copy number: High Copy
Gene/Insert
  Gene/Insert name: Rosa26 gRNA
  gRNA/shRNA sequence: ACAGCAAGTTGTCTAACCCG
  Species: H. sapiens (human)
  Cloning method: Restriction Enzyme; 5′ cloning site unknown (unknown if destroyed); 3′ cloning site unknown (unknown if destroyed)
  Sequencing primers: 5′ unknown
Terms and licenses: Academic/Nonprofit Terms; Industry Terms: Not Available to Industry
How to cite: Rosa26_gRNA was a gift from Jason Sheltzer (Addgene plasmid # 196138 ; http://n2t.net/addgene:196138 ; RRID:Addgene_196138)
