[The description below was written by a language model from this plasmid's Addgene catalogue record and pLannotate feature annotations shown in this document.]
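Description:
Rosa26_gRNA is an all-in-one, third-generation lentiviral CRISPR plasmid built on the Lenti-Cas9-gRNA-TagBFP2 backbone. It delivers Streptococcus pyogenes Cas9, a single guide RNA and a blue fluorescent marker to mammalian cells. In bacteria it is maintained through a high-copy ColE1/pUC-type origin with ampicillin resistance (AmpR, β-lactamase). An f1 origin, an SV40 origin and poly(A) signal, and remnants of lac, T7 and T3 elements are also carried in the backbone.

The viral genome is driven by an RSV promoter fused to a truncated HIV-1 5' LTR. This is followed by the Ψ packaging signal, a gag fragment, the Rev response element and a cPPT/CTS, and it ends in a self-inactivating ΔU3 3' LTR. This chimeric 5' LTR makes genome transcription Tat-independent, and packaging functions must be supplied in trans.

Within the genome, a human U6 RNA polymerase III promoter expresses the guide and its scaffold, which is annotated as a tracrRNA fragment. This cassette lies in the opposite orientation to the rest of the payload. An EF-1α core promoter drives Cas9, which is annotated as contiguous N- and C-terminal portions, followed by TagBFP. The annotation shows no separate promoter for the fluorescent protein, and the linker between the two coding regions is not identified. A WPRE downstream enhances transcript expression.

The catalogue lists TagBFP2 as the selectable marker, so transduced cells are identified or sorted by blue fluorescence rather than by drug selection. The guide targets the Rosa26 locus, with human listed as the species. The record does not state its experimental role, although Rosa26 guides are commonly used as cutting controls at a site regarded as non-essential.
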