Features (pLannotate 1.2.2; 28 found; start..end, strand, type, name):
    128..339     +  promoter       EF-1α core promoter: core promoter for human elongation factor EF-1α
    443..2044    +  CDS            Cas9(N): N-terminal portion of Streptococcus pyogenes Cas9 (Zetsche et al., 2015)
   2045..4543    +  CDS            Cas9(C): C-terminal portion of Streptococcus pyogenes Cas9 (Zetsche et al., 2015)
   4664..5362    +  CDS            TagBFP: TagBFP is a basic (constitutively fluorescent) blue fluorescent protein published in 2008, derived from Entacmaea quadricolor. It is reported to be a very rapidly-maturing monomer with very low acid sensitivity.
   5372..5960    +  misc_feature   WPRE: woodchuck hepatitis virus posttranscriptional regulatory element
   6011..6030    +  misc_feature   cPPT/CTS (fragment): central polypurine tract and central termination sequence of HIV-1
   6032..6265    +  LTR            3' LTR (ΔU3): self-inactivating 3' long terminal repeat (LTR) from HIV-1
   6343..6464    +  polyA_signal   SV40 poly(A) signal: SV40 polyadenylation signal
   6504..6639    +  rep_origin     SV40 ori: SV40 origin of replication
   6660..6678    -  promoter       T7 promoter: promoter for bacteriophage T7 RNA polymerase
   6686..6841    +  CDS            lacZα (fragment): LacZα fragment of β-galactosidase; lacZ fragment
   6846..7274    +  rep_origin     f1 ori (sequence partly withheld): f1 bacteriophage origin of replication; arrow indicates direction of (+) strand synthesis
   7327..7431    +  promoter       AmpR promoter: bla
   7432..8292    +  CDS            AmpR: β-lactamase; bla; confers resistance to ampicillin, carbenicillin, and related antibiotics
   8463..9051    +  rep_origin     ori: high-copy-number ColE1/pMB1/pBR322/pUC origin of replication
   9234..9326    +  CDS            lacI (fragment): lac repressor; lacI; The lac repressor binds to the lac operator to inhibit transcription in E. coli. This inhibition can be relieved by adding lactose or isopropyl-β-D-thiogalactopyranoside (IPTG).
   9339..9360    +  protein_bind   CAP binding site: CAP binding activates transcription in the presence of cAMP. E. coli catabolite activator protein
   9375..9405    +  promoter       lac promoter: promoter for the E. coli lac operon
   9409..9431    +  protein_bind   lac operator (fragment): The lac repressor binds to the lac operator to inhibit transcription in E. coli. This inhibition can be relieved by adding lactose or isopropyl-β-D-thiogalactopyranoside (IPTG). lac repressor encoded by lacI
   9474..9492    +  promoter       T3 promoter: promoter for bacteriophage T3 RNA polymerase
   9520..9746    +  promoter       RSV promoter: Rous sarcoma virus enhancer/promoter
   9747..9927    +  LTR            5' LTR (truncated): truncated 5' long terminal repeat (LTR) from HIV-1
   9974..10099   +  misc_feature   HIV-1 Ψ: packaging signal of human immunodeficiency virus type 1
  10083..10446   +  CDS            HIV-1 gag (fragment): gag protein from human immunodeficiency virus 1; gag
  10592..10825   +  misc_feature   RRE: The Rev response element (RRE) of HIV-1 allows for Rev-dependent mRNA export from the nucleus to the cytoplasm.
  10921..10964   -  misc_RNA       tracrRNA (fragment): trans-activating CRISPR RNA for the Streptococcus pyogenes CRISPR/Cas9 system
  11012..11252   -  promoter       U6 promoter: RNA polymerase III promoter for human U6 snRNA
  11259..59      +  misc_feature   cPPT/CTS (across the origin): central polypurine tract and central termination sequence of HIV-1
>Addgene plasmid #196138 | Rosa26_gRNA | addgene full sequence | sequence record 386828 | Addgene NGS Result
TAGCAACAGACATACAAACTAAAGAATTACAAAAACAAATTACAAAAATTCAAAATTTTCGGGTTTATTA
CAGGGACAGCAGAGATCCACTTTGGCGCCGGCTCGAGTGGCTCCGGTGCCCGTCAGTGGGCAGAGCGCAC
ATCGCCCACAGTCCCCGAGAAGTTGGGGGGAGGGGTCGGCAATTGAACCGGTGCCTAGAGAAGGTGGCGC
GGGGTAAACTGGGAAAGTGATGTCGTGTACTGGCTCCGCCTTTTTCCCGAGGGTGGGGGAGAACCGTATA
TAAGTGCAGTAGTCGCCGTGAACGTTCTTTTTCGCAACGGGTTTGCCGCCAGAACACAGGTGTCGTGACG
CGGGATCCGCCACCATGGATTACAAAGACGATGACGATAAGATGGCCCCAAAGAAGAAGCGGAAGGTCGG
TATCCACGGAGTCCCAGCAGCCGACAAGAAGTACAGCATCGGCCTGGACATCGGCACCAACTCTGTGGGC
TGGGCCGTGATCACCGACGAGTACAAGGTGCCCAGCAAGAAATTCAAGGTGCTGGGCAACACCGACCGGC
ACAGCATCAAGAAGAACCTGATCGGAGCCCTGCTGTTCGACAGCGGCGAAACAGCCGAGGCCACCCGGCT
GAAGAGAACCGCCAGAAGAAGATACACCAGACGGAAGAACCGGATCTGCTATCTGCAAGAGATCTTCAGC
AACGAGATGGCCAAGGTGGACGACAGCTTCTTCCACAGACTGGAAGAGTCCTTCCTGGTGGAAGAGGATA
AGAAGCACGAGCGGCACCCCATCTTCGGCAACATCGTGGACGAGGTGGCCTACCACGAGAAGTACCCCAC
CATCTACCACCTGAGAAAGAAACTGGTGGACAGCACCGACAAGGCCGACCTGCGGCTGATCTATCTGGCC
CTGGCCCACATGATCAAGTTCCGGGGCCACTTCCTGATCGAGGGCGACCTGAACCCCGACAACAGCGACG
TGGACAAGCTGTTCATCCAGCTGGTGCAGACCTACAACCAGCTGTTCGAGGAAAACCCCATCAACGCCAG
CGGCGTGGACGCCAAGGCCATCCTGTCTGCCAGACTGAGCAAGAGCAGACGGCTGGAAAATCTGATCGCC
CAGCTGCCCGGCGAGAAGAAGAATGGCCTGTTCGGAAACCTGATTGCCCTGAGCCTGGGCCTGACCCCCA
ACTTCAAGAGCAACTTCGACCTGGCCGAGGATGCCAAACTGCAGCTGAGCAAGGACACCTACGACGACGA
CCTGGACAACCTGCTGGCCCAGATCGGCGACCAGTACGCCGACCTGTTTCTGGCCGCCAAGAACCTGTCC
GACGCCATCCTGCTGAGCGACATCCTGAGAGTGAACACCGAGATCACCAAGGCCCCCCTGAGCGCCTCTA
TGATCAAGAGATACGACGAGCACCACCAGGACCTGACCCTGCTGAAAGCTCTCGTGCGGCAGCAGCTGCC
TGAGAAGTACAAAGAGATTTTCTTCGACCAGAGCAAGAACGGCTACGCCGGCTACATTGACGGCGGAGCC
AGCCAGGAAGAGTTCTACAAGTTCATCAAGCCCATCCTGGAAAAGATGGACGGCACCGAGGAACTGCTCG
TGAAGCTGAACAGAGAGGACCTGCTGCGGAAGCAGCGGACCTTCGACAACGGCAGCATCCCCCACCAGAT
CCACCTGGGAGAGCTGCACGCCATTCTGCGGCGGCAGGAAGATTTTTACCCATTCCTGAAGGACAACCGG
GAAAAGATCGAGAAGATCCTGACCTTCCGCATCCCCTACTACGTGGGCCCTCTGGCCAGGGGAAACAGCA
GATTCGCCTGGATGACCAGAAAGAGCGAGGAAACCATCACCCCCTGGAACTTCGAGGAAGTGGTGGACAA
GGGCGCTTCCGCCCAGAGCTTCATCGAGCGGATGACCAACTTCGATAAGAACCTGCCCAACGAGAAGGTG
CTGCCCAAGCACAGCCTGCTGTACGAGTACTTCACCGTGTATAACGAGCTGACCAAAGTGAAATACGTGA
CCGAGGGAATGAGAAAGCCCGCCTTCCTGAGCGGCGAGCAGAAAAAGGCCATCGTGGACCTGCTGTTCAA
GACCAACCGGAAAGTGACCGTGAAGCAGCTGAAAGAGGACTACTTCAAGAAAATCGAGTGCTTCGACTCC
GTGGAAATCTCCGGCGTGGAAGATCGGTTCAACGCCTCCCTGGGCACATACCACGATCTGCTGAAAATTA
TCAAGGACAAGGACTTCCTGGACAATGAGGAAAACGAGGACATTCTGGAAGATATCGTGCTGACCCTGAC
ACTGTTTGAGGACAGAGAGATGATCGAGGAACGGCTGAAAACCTATGCCCACCTGTTCGACGACAAAGTG
ATGAAGCAGCTGAAGCGGCGGAGATACACCGGCTGGGGCAGGCTGAGCCGGAAGCTGATCAACGGCATCC
GGGACAAGCAGTCCGGCAAGACAATCCTGGATTTCCTGAAGTCCGACGGCTTCGCCAACAGAAACTTCAT
GCAGCTGATCCACGACGACAGCCTGACCTTTAAAGAGGACATCCAGAAAGCCCAGGTGTCCGGCCAGGGC
GATAGCCTGCACGAGCACATTGCCAATCTGGCCGGCAGCCCCGCCATTAAGAAGGGCATCCTGCAGACAG
TGAAGGTGGTGGACGAGCTCGTGAAAGTGATGGGCCGGCACAAGCCCGAGAACATCGTGATCGAAATGGC
CAGAGAGAACCAGACCACCCAGAAGGGACAGAAGAACAGCCGCGAGAGAATGAAGCGGATCGAAGAGGGC
ATCAAAGAGCTGGGCAGCCAGATCCTGAAAGAACACCCCGTGGAAAACACCCAGCTGCAGAACGAGAAGC
TGTACCTGTACTACCTGCAGAATGGGCGGGATATGTACGTGGACCAGGAACTGGACATCAACCGGCTGTC
CGACTACGATGTGGACCATATCGTGCCTCAGAGCTTTCTGAAGGACGACTCCATCGACAACAAGGTGCTG
ACCAGAAGCGACAAGAACCGGGGCAAGAGCGACAACGTGCCCTCCGAAGAGGTCGTGAAGAAGATGAAGA
ACTACTGGCGGCAGCTGCTGAACGCCAAGCTGATTACCCAGAGAAAGTTCGACAATCTGACCAAGGCCGA
GAGAGGCGGCCTGAGCGAACTGGATAAGGCCGGCTTCATCAAGAGACAGCTGGTGGAAACCCGGCAGATC
ACAAAGCACGTGGCACAGATCCTGGACTCCCGGATGAACACTAAGTACGACGAGAATGACAAGCTGATCC
GGGAAGTGAAAGTGATCACCCTGAAGTCCAAGCTGGTGTCCGATTTCCGGAAGGATTTCCAGTTTTACAA
AGTGCGCGAGATCAACAACTACCACCACGCCCACGACGCCTACCTGAACGCCGTCGTGGGAACCGCCCTG
ATCAAAAAGTACCCTAAGCTGGAAAGCGAGTTCGTGTACGGCGACTACAAGGTGTACGACGTGCGGAAGA
TGATCGCCAAGAGCGAGCAGGAAATCGGCAAGGCTACCGCCAAGTACTTCTTCTACAGCAACATCATGAA
CTTTTTCAAGACCGAGATTACCCTGGCCAACGGCGAGATCCGGAAGCGGCCTCTGATCGAGACAAACGGC
GAAACCGGGGAGATCGTGTGGGATAAGGGCCGGGATTTTGCCACCGTGCGGAAAGTGCTGAGCATGCCCC
AAGTGAATATCGTGAAAAAGACCGAGGTGCAGACAGGCGGCTTCAGCAAAGAGTCTATCCTGCCCAAGAG
GAACAGCGATAAGCTGATCGCCAGAAAGAAGGACTGGGACCCTAAGAAGTACGGCGGCTTCGACAGCCCC
ACCGTGGCCTATTCTGTGCTGGTGGTGGCCAAAGTGGAAAAGGGCAAGTCCAAGAAACTGAAGAGTGTGA
AAGAGCTGCTGGGGATCACCATCATGGAAAGAAGCAGCTTCGAGAAGAATCCCATCGACTTTCTGGAAGC
CAAGGGCTACAAAGAAGTGAAAAAGGACCTGATCATCAAGCTGCCTAAGTACTCCCTGTTCGAGCTGGAA
AACGGCCGGAAGAGAATGCTGGCCTCTGCCGGCGAACTGCAGAAGGGAAACGAACTGGCCCTGCCCTCCA
AATATGTGAACTTCCTGTACCTGGCCAGCCACTATGAGAAGCTGAAGGGCTCCCCCGAGGATAATGAGCA
GAAACAGCTGTTTGTGGAACAGCACAAGCACTACCTGGACGAGATCATCGAGCAGATCAGCGAGTTCTCC
AAGAGAGTGATCCTGGCCGACGCTAATCTGGACAAAGTGCTGTCCGCCTACAACAAGCACCGGGATAAGC
CCATCAGAGAGCAGGCCGAGAATATCATCCACCTGTTTACCCTGACCAATCTGGGAGCCCCTGCCGCCTT
CAAGTACTTTGACACCACCATCGACCGGAAGAGGTACACCAGCACCAAAGAGGTGCTGGACGCCACCCTG
ATCCACCAGAGCATCACCGGCCTGTACGAGACACGGATCGACCTGTCTCAGCTGGGAGGCGACAAGCGTC
CTGCTGCTACTAAGAAAGCTGGTCAAGCTAAGAAAAAGAAAGCTAGCGGCAGCGGCGCCACCAACTTCAG
CCTGCTGAAGCAGGCCGGCGACGTGGAGGAGAACCCCGGCCCCATGAGCGAGCTGATTAAGGAGAACATG
CACATGAAGCTGTACATGGAGGGCACCGTGGACAACCATCACTTCAAGTGCACATCCGAGGGCGAAGGCA
AGCCCTACGAGGGCACCCAGACCATGAGAATCAAGGTGGTCGAGGGCGGCCCTCTCCCCTTCGCCTTCGA
CATCCTGGCTACTAGCTTCCTCTACGGCAGCAAGACCTTCATCAACCACACCCAGGGCATCCCCGACTTC
TTCAAGCAGTCCTTCCCTGAGGGCTTCACATGGGAGAGAGTCACCACATACGAAGACGGGGGCGTGCTGA
CCGCTACCCAGGACACCAGCCTCCAGGACGGCTGCCTCATCTACAACGTCAAGATCAGAGGGGTGAACTT
CACATCCAACGGCCCTGTGATGCAGAAGAAAACACTCGGCTGGGAGGCCTTCACCGAAACGCTGTACCCC
GCTGACGGCGGCCTGGAAGGCAGAAACGACATGGCCCTGAAGCTCGTGGGCGGGAGCCATCTGATCGCAA
ACGCCAAGACCACATATAGATCCAAGAAACCCGCTAAGAACCTCAAGATGCCTGGCGTCTACTATGTGGA
CTACAGACTGGAAAGAATCAAGGAGGCCAACAACGAGACCTACGTCGAGCAGCACGAGGTGGCAGTGGCC
AGATACTGCGACCTCCCTAGCAAACTGGGGCACAAGCTTAATTGAGTCGACAATCAACCTCTGGATTACA
AAATTTGTGAAAGATTGACTGGTATTCTTAACTATGTTGCTCCTTTTACGCTATGTGGATACGCTGCTTT
AATGCCTTTGTATCATGCTATTGCTTCCCGTATGGCTTTCATTTTCTCCTCCTTGTATAAATCCTGGTTG
CTGTCTCTTTATGAGGAGTTGTGGCCCGTTGTCAGGCAACGTGGCGTGGTGTGCACTGTGTTTGCTGACG
CAACCCCCACTGGTTGGGGCATTGCCACCACCTGTCAGCTCCTTTCCGGGACTTTCGCTTTCCCCCTCCC
TATTGCCACGGCGGAACTCATCGCCGCCTGCCTTGCCCGCTGCTGGACAGGGGCTCGGCTGTTGGGCACT
GACAATTCCGTGGTGTTGTCGGGGAAATCATCGTCCTTTCCTTGGCTGCTCGCCTGTGTTGCCACCTGGA
TTCTGCGCGGGACGTCCTTCTGCTACGTCCCTTCGGCCCTCAATCCAGCGGACCTTCCTTCCCGCGGCCT
GCTGCCGGCTCTGCGGCCTCTTCCGCGTCTTCGCCTTCGCCCTCAGACGAGTCGGATCTCCCTTTGGGCC
GCCTCCCCGCGTCGACTTTAAGACCAATGACTTACAAGGCAGCTGTAGATCTTAGCCACTTTTTAAAAGA
AAAGGGGGGACTGGAAGGGCTAATTCACTCCCAACGAAGACAAGATCTGCTTTTTGCTTGTACTGGGTCT
CTCTGGTTAGACCAGATCTGAGCCTGGGAGCTCTCTGGCTAACTAGGGAACCCACTGCTTAAGCCTCAAT
AAAGCTTGCCTTGAGTGCTTCAAGTAGTGTGTGCCCGTCTGTTGTGTGACTCTGGTAACTAGAGATCCCT
CAGACCCTTTTAGTCAGTGTGGAAAATCTCTAGCAGTACGTATAGTAGTTCATGTCATCTTATTATTCAG
TATTTATAACTTGCAAAGAAATGAATATCAGAGAGTGAGAGGAACTTGTTTATTGCAGCTTATAATGGTT
ACAAATAAAGCAATAGCATCACAAATTTCACAAATAAAGCATTTTTTTCACTGCATTCTAGTTGTGGTTT
GTCCAAACTCATCAATGTATCTTATCATGTCTGGCTCTAGCTATCCCGCCCCTAACTCCGCCCATCCCGC
CCCTAACTCCGCCCAGTTCCGCCCATTCTCCGCCCCATGGCTGACTAATTTTTTTTATTTATGCAGAGGC
CGAGGCCGCCTCGGCCTCTGAGCTATTCCAGAAGTAGTGAGGAGGCTTTTTTGGAGGCCTAGGGACGTAC
CCAATTCGCCCTATAGTGAGTCGTATTACGCGCGCTCACTGGCCGTCGTTTTACAACGTCGTGACTGGGA
AAACCCTGGCGTTACCCAACTTAATCGCCTTGCAGCACATCCCCCTTTCGCCAGCTGGCGTAATAGCGAA
GAGGCCCGCACCGATCGCCCTTCCCAACAGTTGCGCAGCCTGAATGGCGAATGGG
[124 nt withheld, positions 6846-6969]
C
[91 nt withheld, positions 6971-7061]
A
[49 nt withheld, positions 7063-7111]
CCTTTGACGTTGGAGTCCACGTTCTTT
[37 nt withheld, positions 7139-7175]
ACCCTATCTCGGTCTATTCTTTTGATTTATAAGGGATTTTGCCGATTTCGGCCTATTGGTTAAAAAATGA
GCTGATTTAACAAAAATTTAACGCGAATTTTAACAAAATATTAACGCTTACAATTTAGGTGGCACTTTTC
GGGGAAATGTGCGCGGAACCCCTATTTGTTTATTTTTCTAAATACATTCAAATATGTATCCGCTCATGAG
ACAATAACCCTGATAAATGCTTCAATAATATTGAAAAAGGAAGAGTATGAGTATTCAACATTTCCGTGTC
GCCCTTATTCCCTTTTTTGCGGCATTTTGCCTTCCTGTTTTTGCTCACCCAGAAACGCTGGTGAAAGTAA
AAGATGCTGAAGATCAGTTGGGTGCACGAGTGGGTTACATCGAACTGGATCTCAACAGCGGTAAGATCCT
TGAGAGTTTTCGCCCCGAAGAACGTTTTCCAATGATGAGCACTTTTAAAGTTCTGCTATGTGGCGCGGTA
TTATCCCGTATTGACGCCGGGCAAGAGCAACTCGGTCGCCGCATACACTATTCTCAGAATGACTTGGTTG
AGTACTCACCAGTCACAGAAAAGCATCTTACGGATGGCATGACAGTAAGAGAATTATGCAGTGCTGCCAT
AACCATGAGTGATAACACTGCGGCCAACTTACTTCTGACAACGATCGGAGGACCGAAGGAGCTAACCGCT
TTTTTGCACAACATGGGGGATCATGTAACTCGCCTTGATCGTTGGGAACCGGAGCTGAATGAAGCCATAC
CAAACGACGAGCGTGACACCACGATGCCTGTAGCAATGGCAACAACGTTGCGCAAACTATTAACTGGCGA
ACTACTTACTCTAGCTTCCCGGCAACAATTAATAGACTGGATGGAGGCGGATAAAGTTGCAGGACCACTT
CTGCGCTCGGCCCTTCCGGCTGGCTGGTTTATTGCTGATAAATCTGGAGCCGGTGAGCGTGGGTCTCGCG
GTATCATTGCAGCACTGGGGCCAGATGGTAAGCCCTCCCGTATCGTAGTTATCTACACGACGGGGAGTCA
GGCAACTATGGATGAACGAAATAGACAGATCGCTGAGATAGGTGCCTCACTGATTAAGCATTGGTAACTG
TCAGACCAAGTTTACTCATATATACTTTAGATTGATTTAAAACTTCATTTTTAATTTAAAAGGATCTAGG
TGAAGATCCTTTTTGATAATCTCATGACCAAAATCCCTTAACGTGAGTTTTCGTTCCACTGAGCGTCAGA
CCCCGTAGAAAAGATCAAAGGATCTTCTTGAGATCCTTTTTTTCTGCGCGTAATCTGCTGCTTGCAAACA
AAAAAACCACCGCTACCAGCGGTGGTTTGTTTGCCGGATCAAGAGCTACCAACTCTTTTTCCGAAGGTAA
CTGGCTTCAGCAGAGCGCAGATACCAAATACTGTTCTTCTAGTGTAGCCGTAGTTAGGCCACCACTTCAA
GAACTCTGTAGCACCGCCTACATACCTCGCTCTGCTAATCCTGTTACCAGTGGCTGCTGCCAGTGGCGAT
AAGTCGTGTCTTACCGGGTTGGACTCAAGACGATAGTTACCGGATAAGGCGCAGCGGTCGGGCTGAACGG
GGGGTTCGTGCACACAGCCCAGCTTGGAGCGAACGACCTACACCGAACTGAGATACCTACAGCGTGAGCT
ATGAGAAAGCGCCACGCTTCCCGAAGGGAGAAAGGCGGACAGGTATCCGGTAAGCGGCAGGGTCGGAACA
GGAGAGCGCACGAGGGAGCTTCCAGGGGGAAACGCCTGGTATCTTTATAGTCCTGTCGGGTTTCGCCACC
TCTGACTTGAGCGTCGATTTTTGTGATGCTCGTCAGGGGGGCGGAGCCTATGGAAAAACGCCAGCAACGC
GGCCTTTTTACGGTTCCTGGCCTTTTGCTGGCCTTTTGCTCACATGTTCTTTCCTGCGTTATCCCCTGAT
TCTGTGGATAACCGTATTACCGCCTTTGAGTGAGCTGATACCGCTCGCCGCAGCCGAACGACCGAGCGCA
GCGAGTCAGTGAGCGAGGAAGCGGAAGAGCGCCCAATACGCAAACCGCCTCTCCCCGCGCGTTGGCCGAT
TCATTAATGCAGCTGGCACGACAGGTTTCCCGACTGGAAAGCGGGCAGTGAGCGCAACGCAATTAATGTG
AGTTAGCTCACTCATTAGGCACCCCAGGCTTTACACTTTATGCTTCCGGCTCGTATGTTGTGTGGAATTG
TGAGCGGATAACAATTTCACACAGGAAACAGCTATGACCATGATTACGCCAAGCGCGCAATTAACCCTCA
CTAAAGGGAACAAAAGCTGGAGCTGCAAGCTTAATGTAGTCTTATGCAATACTCTTGTAGTCTTGCAACA
TGGTAACGATGAGTTAGCAACATGCCTTACAAGGAGAGAAAAAGCACCGTGCATGCCGATTGGTGGAAGT
AAGGTGGTACGATCGTGCCTTATTAGGAAGGCAACAGACGGGTCTGACATGGATTGGACGAACCACTGAA
TTGCCGCATTGCAGAGATATTGTATTTAAGTGCCTAGCTCGATACATAAACGGGTCTCTCTGGTTAGACC
AGATCTGAGCCTGGGAGCTCTCTGGCTAACTAGGGAACCCACTGCTTAAGCCTCAATAAAGCTTGCCTTG
AGTGCTTCAAGTAGTGTGTGCCCGTCTGTTGTGTGACTCTGGTAACTAGAGATCCCTCAGACCCTTTTAG
TCAGTGTGGAAAATCTCTAGCAGTGGCGCCCGAACAGGGACTTGAAAGCGAAAGGGAAACCAGAGGAGCT
CTCTCGACGCAGGACTCGGCTTGCTGAAGCGCGCACGGCAAGAGGCGAGGGGCGGCGACTGGTGAGTACG
CCAAAAATTTTGACTAGCGGAGGCTAGAAGGAGAGAGATGGGTGCGAGAGCGTCAGTATTAAGCGGGGGA
GAATTAGATCGCGATGGGAAAAAATTCGGTTAAGGCCAGGGGGAAAGAAAAAATATAAATTAAAACATAT
AGTATGGGCAAGCAGGGAGCTAGAACGATTCGCAGTTAATCCTGGCCTGTTAGAAACATCAGAAGGCTGT
AGACAAATACTGGGACAGCTACAACCATCCCTTCAGACAGGATCAGAAGAACTTAGATCATTATATAATA
CAGTAGCAACCCTCTATTGTGTGCATCAAAGGATAGAGATAAAAGACACCAAGGAAGCTTTAGACAAGAT
AGAGGAAGAGCAAAACAAAAGTAAGACCACCGCACAGCAAGCGGCCGCTGATCTTCAGACCTGGAGGAGG
AGATATGAGGGACAATTGGAGAAGTGAATTATATAAATATAAAGTAGTAAAAATTGAACCATTAGGAGTA
GCACCCACCAAGGCAAAGAGAAGAGTGGTGCAGAGAGAAAAAAGAGCAGTGGGAATAGGAGCTTTGTTCC
TTGGGTTCTTGGGAGCAGCAGGAAGCACTATGGGCGCAGCGTCAATGACGCTGACGGTACAGGCCAGACA
ATTATTGTCTGGTATAGTGCAGCAGCAGAACAATTTGCTGAGGGCTATTGAGGCGCAACAGCATCTGTTG
CAACTCACAGTCTGGGGCATCAAGCAGCTCCAGGCAAGAATCCTGGCTGTGGAAAGATACCTAAAGGATC
AACAGCTCCTGGGGATTTGGGGTTGCTCTGGAAAACTCGCCATTTGTCTCAAGATCTAGAATTCAAAAAA
AGCACCGACTCGGTGCCACTTTGCTGTTTCCAGCAAAGTTGATAACGGACTAGCCTTATTTAAACTTGCT
ATGCTGTTTCCAGCATAGCTCTTAAACCGGGTTAGACAACTTGCTGTCGGTGTTTCGTCCTTTCCACAAG
ATATATAAAGCCAAGAAATCGAAATACTTTCAAGTTACGGTAAGCATATGATAGTCCATTTTAAAACATA
ATTTTAAAACTGCAAACTACCCAAGAAATTATTACTTTCTACGTCACGTATTTTGTACTAATATCTTTGT
GTTTACAGTCAAATTAATTCTAATTATCTCTCTAACAGCCTTGTATCGTATATGCAAATATGAAGGAATC
ATGGGAAATAGGCCCTCCCACAATTTTAAAAGAAAAGGGGGGATTGGGGGGTACAGTGCAGGGGAAAGAA
TAGTAGACATAA
